Addgene plasmid #62080: pET28-p53 (1-90) (72P)
Purpose: Expression of human p53 (1-90) (72P) in e. coli
Depositing lab: Gary Daughdrill. Depositing organization: University of South Florida. Publication: Disorder and residual helicity alter p53-Mdm2 binding affinity and signaling in cells. Borcherds W, Theillet FX, Katzer A, Finzel A, Mishall KM, Powell AT, Wu H, Manieri W, Dieterich C, Selenko P, Loewer A, Daughdrill GW. Nat Chem Biol. 2014 Dec;10(12):1000-2. doi: 10.1038/nchembio.1668. Epub 2014 Nov 2. PubMed 25362358.
Backbone
  Vector backbone: pET28A
  Backbone manufacturer: Novagen
  Backbone size w/o insert (bp): 5639
  Total vector size (bp): 5900
  Vector type: Bacterial Expression
Growth in bacteria
  Bacterial resistance: Kanamycin, 50 μg/mL
  Growth temperature: 37°C
  Growth strain: DH5alpha
  Copy number: Low Copy
Gene/Insert
  Gene/Insert name: p53 (alt name: p53 (1-90) (72P))
  Species: H. sapiens (human)
  Insert size (bp): 280
  Mutation: contains TAD/PP residues 1-90; 72P
  Entrez Gene: TP53 (a.k.a. BCC7, BMFS5, LFS1, P53, TRP53)
  Promoter: T7
  Tag / fusion protein: His (N terminal on backbone)
  Cloning method: Restriction Enzyme; 5′ cloning site NdeI (not destroyed); 3′ cloning site XhoI (not destroyed)
  Sequencing primers: 5′ T7; 3′ T7 term
Terms and licenses: Academic/Nonprofit Terms; Industry Terms: Not Available to Industry
Depositor comments: Includes a thrombin cleavage site
How to cite: pET28-p53 (1-90) (72P) was a gift from Gary Daughdrill (Addgene plasmid # 62080 ; http://n2t.net/addgene:62080 ; RRID:Addgene_62080)
