[The description below was written by a language model from this plasmid's Addgene catalogue record.]
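Description:
pET28-p53 (1-90) (72P) is a bacterial expression plasmid built on the Novagen pET28a backbone for producing an N-terminal fragment of human p53 (TP53) in E. coli. It is selected with kanamycin and is recorded as low copy; the total size is about 5.9 kb, of which the insert contributes roughly 280 bp. No feature table is provided, so elements such as the origin of replication are not itemised in the record.

The insert encodes residues 1-90 of p53, covering the transactivation domain and the adjacent proline-rich region, with proline at position 72 (the 72P variant of the common codon 72 polymorphism). It was cloned between the NdeI and XhoI sites, both of which remain intact, placing the coding sequence downstream of the T7 promoter. Expression therefore depends on a host that supplies T7 RNA polymerase, as is usual for the pET system. The backbone contributes an N-terminal His tag for metal-affinity purification, and the depositor notes a thrombin cleavage site, which allows the tag to be removed from the purified protein.

The construct is intended for recombinant production of this intrinsically disordered p53 region. The associated work examined how disorder and residual helicity in the transactivation domain affect binding affinity for Mdm2 and downstream signalling, so the purified fragment is suited to biophysical and binding studies of that kind.
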