>Addgene plasmid #62080 | pET28-p53 (1-90) (72P) | addgene partial sequence | sequence record 103463 | T7 5'-TAATACGACTCACTATAGGG-3'
ATTTTGTTTACTTTAAGAAGGAGATATACCATGGGCAGCAGCCATCATCATCATCATCACAGCAGCGGCC
TGGTGCCGCGCGGCAGCCATATGATGGAAGAACCTCAATCAGACCCCTCAGTTGAACCCCCCTTAAGCCA
AGAAACCTTTTCAGATTTATGGAAATTACTCCCAGAAAATAATGTACTCTCCCCTCTCCCCTCTCAAGCT
ATGGACGACTTAATGCTTTCACCCGATGATATTGAACAATGGTTTACCGAAGATCCTGGACCCGATGAAG
CCCCACGTATGCCTGAAGCCGCCCCTCCTGTTGCCCCCGCCCCTGCTGCCCCTACCCCTGCTGCCCCCGC
CCCCGCCCCCTCTTAACTCGAGCACCACCACCACCACCACTGAGATCCGG
