>Addgene plasmid #62080 | pET28-p53 (1-90) (72P) | addgene partial sequence | sequence record 103467 | T7term 5'-GCTAGTTATTGCTCAGCGG-3'
GCAGCCGGATCTCAGTGGTGGTGGTGGTGGTGCTCGAGTTAAGAGGCCGGCGGGGGCGGGGGCAGCAGGG
GTAGGGGCAGCAGGGGCGGGGGCAACAGGAGGGGCGGCTTCAGGCATACGTGGGGCTTCATCGGGTCCAG
GATCTTCGGTAAACCATTGTTCAATATCATCGGGTGAAAGCATTAAGTCGTCCATAGCTTGAGAGGGGAG
AGGGGAGAGTACATTATTTTCTGGGAGTAATTTCCATAAATCTGAAAAGGTTTCTTGGCTTAAGGGGGGT
TCAACTGAGGGGTCTGATTGAGGTTCTTCCATCATATGGCTGCCGCGCGGCACCAGGCCGCTGCTGTGAT
GATGATGATGATGGCTGCTGCCCATGGTATATCTCCTTCTTAAAGTTAAACAAAATTATTTCTAGAGGGG
AATTGTTATCCGCTCACAATTCCCCTATAGTGAGTCGTATTAATTTCGCGGGATCGAGATCTCGATCCTC
TACGCCGGACGCATCGTGGCCGGCATCACCGGCGCCACAGGTGCGGTTGCTGGCGCCTATATCGCCGACA
TCACCGATGGGGAAGATCGGGCTCGCCACTTCGGGCTCATGAGCGCTTGTTTCGGCGTGGGTATGGTGGC
AGGCCCCGTGGCCGGGGGACTGTTGGGCGCCATCTCCTTGCATGCACCATTCCTTGCGGCGGCGGTGCTC
AACGGCCTCAACCTACTACTGGGCTGCTTC
